>Addgene plasmid #106314 | pLenti CRISPR V2 sgShmt2_1 | addgene full sequence | sequence record 209256 | Addgene NGS Result
TCGACGGATCGGGAGATCTCCCGATCCCCTATGGTGCACTCTCAGTACAATCTGCTCTGATGCCGCATAG
TTAAGCCAGTATCTGCTCCCTGCTTGTGTGTTGGAGGTCGCTGAGTAGTGCGCGAGCAAAATTTAAGCTA
CAACAAGGCAAGGCTTGACCGACAATTGCATGAAGAATCTGCTTAGGGTTAGGCGTTTTGCGCTGCTTCG
CGATGTACGGGCCAGATATACGCGTTGACATTGATTATTGACTAGTTATTAATAGTAATCAATTACGGGG
TCATTAGTTCATAGCCCATATATGGAGTTCCGCGTTACATAACTTACGGTAAATGGCCCGCCTGGCTGAC
CGCCCAACGACCCCCGCCCATTGACGTCAATAATGACGTATGTTCCCATAGTAACGCCAATAGGGACTTT
CCATTGACGTCAATGGGTGGAGTATTTACGGTAAACTGCCCACTTGGCAGTACATCAAGTGTATCATATG
CCAAGTACGCCCCCTATTGACGTCAATGACGGTAAATGGCCCGCCTGGCATTATGCCCAGTACATGACCT
TATGGGACTTTCCTACTTGGCAGTACATCTACGTATTAGTCATCGCTATTACCATGGTGATGCGGTTTTG
GCAGTACATCAATGGGCGTGGATAGCGGTTTGACTCACGGGGATTTCCAAGTCTCCACCCCATTGACGTC
AATGGGAGTTTGTTTTGGCACCAAAATCAACGGGACTTTCCAAAATGTCGTAACAACTCCGCCCCATTGA
CGCAAATGGGCGGTAGGCGTGTACGGTGGGAGGTCTATATAAGCAGCGCGTTTTGCCTGTACTGGGTCTC
TCTGGTTAGACCAGATCTGAGCCTGGGAGCTCTCTGGCTAACTAGGGAACCCACTGCTTAAGCCTCAATA
AAGCTTGCCTTGAGTGCTTCAAGTAGTGTGTGCCCGTCTGTTGTGTGACTCTGGTAACTAGAGATCCCTC
AGACCCTTTTAGTCAGTGTGGAAAATCTCTAGCAGTGGCGCCCGAACAGGGACTTGAAAGCGAAAGGGAA
ACCAGAGGAGCTCTCTCGACGCAGGACTCGGCTTGCTGAAGCGCGCACGGCAAGAGGCGAGGGGCGGCGA
CTGGTGAGTACGCCAAAAATTTTGACTAGCGGAGGCTAGAAGGAGAGAGATGGGTGCGAGAGCGTCAGTA
TTAAGCGGGGGAGAATTAGATCGCGATGGGAAAAAATTCGGTTAAGGCCAGGGGGAAAGAAAAAATATAA
ATTAAAACATATAGTATGGGCAAGCAGGGAGCTAGAACGATTCGCAGTTAATCCTGGCCTGTTAGAAACA
TCAGAAGGCTGTAGACAAATACTGGGACAGCTACAACCATCCCTTCAGACAGGATCAGAAGAACTTAGAT
CATTATATAATACAGTAGCAACCCTCTATTGTGTGCATCAAAGGATAGAGATAAAAGACACCAAGGAAGC
TTTAGACAAGATAGAGGAAGAGCAAAACAAAAGTAAGACCACCGCACAGCAAGCGGCCGCTGATCTTCAG
ACCTGGAGGAGGAGATATGAGGGACAATTGGAGAAGTGAATTATATAAATATAAAGTAGTAAAAATTGAA
CCATTAGGAGTAGCACCCACCAAGGCAAAGAGAAGAGTGGTGCAGAGAGAAAAAAGAGCAGTGGGAATAG
GAGCTTTGTTCCTTGGGTTCTTGGGAGCAGCAGGAAGCACTATGGGCGCAGCGTCAATGACGCTGACGGT
ACAGGCCAGACAATTATTGTCTGGTATAGTGCAGCAGCAGAACAATTTGCTGAGGGCTATTGAGGCGCAA
CAGCATCTGTTGCAACTCACAGTCTGGGGCATCAAGCAGCTCCAGGCAAGAATCCTGGCTGTGGAAAGAT
ACCTAAAGGATCAACAGCTCCTGGGGATTTGGGGTTGCTCTGGAAAACTCATTTGCACCACTGCTGTGCC
TTGGAATGCTAGTTGGAGTAATAAATCTCTGGAACAGATTTGGAATCACACGACCTGGATGGAGTGGGAC
AGAGAAATTAACAATTACACAAGCTTAATACACTCCTTAATTGAAGAATCGCAAAACCAGCAAGAAAAGA
ATGAACAAGAATTATTGGAATTAGATAAATGGGCAAGTTTGTGGAATTGGTTTAACATAACAAATTGGCT
GTGGTATATAAAATTATTCATAATGATAGTAGGAGGCTTGGTAGGTTTAAGAATAGTTTTTGCTGTACTT
TCTATAGTGAATAGAGTTAGGCAGGGATATTCACCATTATCGTTTCAGACCCACCTCCCAACCCCGAGGG
GACCCGACAGGCCCGAAGGAATAGAAGAAGAAGGTGGAGAGAGAGACAGAGACAGATCCATTCGATTAGT
GAACGGATCGGCACTGCGTGCGCCAATTCTGCAGACAAATGGCAGTATTCATCCACAATTTTAAAAGAAA
AGGGGGGATTGGGGGGTACAGTGCAGGGGAAAGAATAGTAGACATAATAGCAACAGACATACAAACTAAA
GAATTACAAAAACAAATTACAAAAATTCAAAATTTTCGGGTTTATTACAGGGACAGCAGAGATCCAGTTT
GGTTAATTAAGGTACCGAGGGCCTATTTCCCATGATTCCTTCATATTTGCATATACGATACAAGGCTGTT
AGAGAGATAATTAGAATTAATTTGACTGTAAACACAAAGATATTAGTACAAAATACGTGACGTAGAAAGT
AATAATTTCTTGGGTAGTTTGCAGTTTTAAAATTATGTTTTAAAATGGACTATCATATGCTTACCGTAAC
TTGAAAGTATTTCGATTTCTTGGCTTTATATATCTTGTGGAAAGGACGAAACACCGAGTGGTCCGAAGCA
AAGAGAGTTTTAGAGCTAGAAATAGCAAGTTAAAATAAGGCTAGTCCGTTATCAACTTGAAAAAGTGGCA
CCGAGTCGGTGCTTTTTTGAATTCGCTAGCTAGGTCTTGAAAGGAGTGGGAATTGGCTCCGGTGCCCGTC
AGTGGGCAGAGCGCACATCGCCCACAGTCCCCGAGAAGTTGGGGGGAGGGGTCGGCAATTGATCCGGTGC
CTAGAGAAGGTGGCGCGGGGTAAACTGGGAAAGTGATGTCGTGTACTGGCTCCGCCTTTTTCCCGAGGGT
GGGGGAGAACCGTATATAAGTGCAGTAGTCGCCGTGAACGTTCTTTTTCGCAACGGGTTTGCCGCCAGAA
CACAGGACCGGTTCTAGAGCGCTGCCACCATGGACAAGAAGTACAGCATCGGCCTGGACATCGGCACCAA
CTCTGTGGGCTGGGCCGTGATCACCGACGAGTACAAGGTGCCCAGCAAGAAATTCAAGGTGCTGGGCAAC
ACCGACCGGCACAGCATCAAGAAGAACCTGATCGGAGCCCTGCTGTTCGACAGCGGCGAAACAGCCGAGG
CCACCCGGCTGAAGAGAACCGCCAGAAGAAGATACACCAGACGGAAGAACCGGATCTGCTATCTGCAAGA
GATCTTCAGCAACGAGATGGCCAAGGTGGACGACAGCTTCTTCCACAGACTGGAAGAGTCCTTCCTGGTG
GAAGAGGATAAGAAGCACGAGCGGCACCCCATCTTCGGCAACATCGTGGACGAGGTGGCCTACCACGAGA
AGTACCCCACCATCTACCACCTGAGAAAGAAACTGGTGGACAGCACCGACAAGGCCGACCTGCGGCTGAT
CTATCTGGCCCTGGCCCACATGATCAAGTTCCGGGGCCACTTCCTGATCGAGGGCGACCTGAACCCCGAC
AACAGCGACGTGGACAAGCTGTTCATCCAGCTGGTGCAGACCTACAACCAGCTGTTCGAGGAAAACCCCA
TCAACGCCAGCGGCGTGGACGCCAAGGCCATCCTGTCTGCCAGACTGAGCAAGAGCAGACGGCTGGAAAA
TCTGATCGCCCAGCTGCCCGGCGAGAAGAAGAATGGCCTGTTCGGAAACCTGATTGCCCTGAGCCTGGGC
CTGACCCCCAACTTCAAGAGCAACTTCGACCTGGCCGAGGATGCCAAACTGCAGCTGAGCAAGGACACCT
ACGACGACGACCTGGACAACCTGCTGGCCCAGATCGGCGACCAGTACGCCGACCTGTTTCTGGCCGCCAA
GAACCTGTCCGACGCCATCCTGCTGAGCGACATCCTGAGAGTGAACACCGAGATCACCAAGGCCCCCCTG
AGCGCCTCTATGATCAAGAGATACGACGAGCACCACCAGGACCTGACCCTGCTGAAAGCTCTCGTGCGGC
AGCAGCTGCCTGAGAAGTACAAAGAGATTTTCTTCGACCAGAGCAAGAACGGCTACGCCGGCTACATTGA
CGGCGGAGCCAGCCAGGAAGAGTTCTACAAGTTCATCAAGCCCATCCTGGAAAAGATGGACGGCACCGAG
GAACTGCTCGTGAAGCTGAACAGAGAGGACCTGCTGCGGAAGCAGCGGACCTTCGACAACGGCAGCATCC
CCCACCAGATCCACCTGGGAGAGCTGCACGCCATTCTGCGGCGGCAGGAAGATTTTTACCCATTCCTGAA
GGACAACCGGGAAAAGATCGAGAAGATCCTGACCTTCCGCATCCCCTACTACGTGGGCCCTCTGGCCAGG
GGAAACAGCAGATTCGCCTGGATGACCAGAAAGAGCGAGGAAACCATCACCCCCTGGAACTTCGAGGAAG
TGGTGGACAAGGGCGCTTCCGCCCAGAGCTTCATCGAGCGGATGACCAACTTCGATAAGAACCTGCCCAA
CGAGAAGGTGCTGCCCAAGCACAGCCTGCTGTACGAGTACTTCACCGTGTATAACGAGCTGACCAAAGTG
AAATACGTGACCGAGGGAATGAGAAAGCCCGCCTTCCTGAGCGGCGAGCAGAAAAAGGCCATCGTGGACC
TGCTGTTCAAGACCAACCGGAAAGTGACCGTGAAGCAGCTGAAAGAGGACTACTTCAAGAAAATCGAGTG
CTTCGACTCCGTGGAAATCTCCGGCGTGGAAGATCGGTTCAACGCCTCCCTGGGCACATACCACGATCTG
CTGAAAATTATCAAGGACAAGGACTTCCTGGACAATGAGGAAAACGAGGACATTCTGGAAGATATCGTGC
TGACCCTGACACTGTTTGAGGACAGAGAGATGATCGAGGAACGGCTGAAAACCTATGCCCACCTGTTCGA
CGACAAAGTGATGAAGCAGCTGAAGCGGCGGAGATACACCGGCTGGGGCAGGCTGAGCCGGAAGCTGATC
AACGGCATCCGGGACAAGCAGTCCGGCAAGACAATCCTGGATTTCCTGAAGTCCGACGGCTTCGCCAACA
GAAACTTCATGCAGCTGATCCACGACGACAGCCTGACCTTTAAAGAGGACATCCAGAAAGCCCAGGTGTC
CGGCCAGGGCGATAGCCTGCACGAGCACATTGCCAATCTGGCCGGCAGCCCCGCCATTAAGAAGGGCATC
CTGCAGACAGTGAAGGTGGTGGACGAGCTCGTGAAAGTGATGGGCCGGCACAAGCCCGAGAACATCGTGA
TCGAAATGGCCAGAGAGAACCAGACCACCCAGAAGGGACAGAAGAACAGCCGCGAGAGAATGAAGCGGAT
CGAAGAGGGCATCAAAGAGCTGGGCAGCCAGATCCTGAAAGAACACCCCGTGGAAAACACCCAGCTGCAG
AACGAGAAGCTGTACCTGTACTACCTGCAGAATGGGCGGGATATGTACGTGGACCAGGAACTGGACATCA
ACCGGCTGTCCGACTACGATGTGGACCATATCGTGCCTCAGAGCTTTCTGAAGGACGACTCCATCGACAA
CAAGGTGCTGACCAGAAGCGACAAGAACCGGGGCAAGAGCGACAACGTGCCCTCCGAAGAGGTCGTGAAG
AAGATGAAGAACTACTGGCGGCAGCTGCTGAACGCCAAGCTGATTACCCAGAGAAAGTTCGACAATCTGA
CCAAGGCCGAGAGAGGCGGCCTGAGCGAACTGGATAAGGCCGGCTTCATCAAGAGACAGCTGGTGGAAAC
CCGGCAGATCACAAAGCACGTGGCACAGATCCTGGACTCCCGGATGAACACTAAGTACGACGAGAATGAC
AAGCTGATCCGGGAAGTGAAAGTGATCACCCTGAAGTCCAAGCTGGTGTCCGATTTCCGGAAGGATTTCC
AGTTTTACAAAGTGCGCGAGATCAACAACTACCACCACGCCCACGACGCCTACCTGAACGCCGTCGTGGG
AACCGCCCTGATCAAAAAGTACCCTAAGCTGGAAAGCGAGTTCGTGTACGGCGACTACAAGGTGTACGAC
GTGCGGAAGATGATCGCCAAGAGCGAGCAGGAAATCGGCAAGGCTACCGCCAAGTACTTCTTCTACAGCA
ACATCATGAACTTTTTCAAGACCGAGATTACCCTGGCCAACGGCGAGATCCGGAAGCGGCCTCTGATCGA
GACAAACGGCGAAACCGGGGAGATCGTGTGGGATAAGGGCCGGGATTTTGCCACCGTGCGGAAAGTGCTG
AGCATGCCCCAAGTGAATATCGTGAAAAAGACCGAGGTGCAGACAGGCGGCTTCAGCAAAGAGTCTATCC
TGCCCAAGAGGAACAGCGATAAGCTGATCGCCAGAAAGAAGGACTGGGACCCTAAGAAGTACGGCGGCTT
CGACAGCCCCACCGTGGCCTATTCTGTGCTGGTGGTGGCCAAAGTGGAAAAGGGCAAGTCCAAGAAACTG
AAGAGTGTGAAAGAGCTGCTGGGGATCACCATCATGGAAAGAAGCAGCTTCGAGAAGAATCCCATCGACT
TTCTGGAAGCCAAGGGCTACAAAGAAGTGAAAAAGGACCTGATCATCAAGCTGCCTAAGTACTCCCTGTT
CGAGCTGGAAAACGGCCGGAAGAGAATGCTGGCCTCTGCCGGCGAACTGCAGAAGGGAAACGAACTGGCC
CTGCCCTCCAAATATGTGAACTTCCTGTACCTGGCCAGCCACTATGAGAAGCTGAAGGGCTCCCCCGAGG
ATAATGAGCAGAAACAGCTGTTTGTGGAACAGCACAAGCACTACCTGGACGAGATCATCGAGCAGATCAG
CGAGTTCTCCAAGAGAGTGATCCTGGCCGACGCTAATCTGGACAAAGTGCTGTCCGCCTACAACAAGCAC
CGGGATAAGCCCATCAGAGAGCAGGCCGAGAATATCATCCACCTGTTTACCCTGACCAATCTGGGAGCCC
CTGCCGCCTTCAAGTACTTTGACACCACCATCGACCGGAAGAGGTACACCAGCACCAAAGAGGTGCTGGA
CGCCACCCTGATCCACCAGAGCATCACCGGCCTGTACGAGACACGGATCGACCTGTCTCAGCTGGGAGGC
GACAAGCGACCTGCCGCCACAAAGAAGGCTGGACAGGCTAAGAAGAAGAAAGATTACAAAGACGATGACG
ATAAGGGATCCGGCGCAACAAACTTCTCTCTGCTGAAACAAGCCGGAGATGTCGAAGAGAATCCTGGACC
GACCGAGTACAAGCCCACGGTGCGCCTCGCCACCCGCGACGACGTCCCCAGGGCCGTACGCACCCTCGCC
GCCGCGTTCGCCGACTACCCCGCCACGCGCCACACCGTCGATCCGGACCGCCACATCGAGCGGGTCACCG
AGCTGCAAGAACTCTTCCTCACGCGCGTCGGGCTCGACATCGGCAAGGTGTGGGTCGCGGACGACGGCGC
CGCGGTGGCGGTCTGGACCACGCCGGAGAGCGTCGAAGCGGGGGCGGTGTTCGCCGAGATCGGCCCGCGC
ATGGCCGAGTTGAGCGGTTCCCGGCTGGCCGCGCAGCAACAGATGGAAGGCCTCCTGGCGCCGCACCGGC
CCAAGGAGCCCGCGTGGTTCCTGGCCACCGTCGGAGTCTCGCCCGACCACCAGGGCAAGGGTCTGGGCAG
CGCCGTCGTGCTCCCCGGAGTGGAGGCGGCCGAGCGCGCCGGGGTGCCCGCCTTCCTGGAGACCTCCGCG
CCCCGCAACCTCCCCTTCTACGAGCGGCTCGGCTTCACCGTCACCGCCGACGTCGAGGTGCCCGAAGGAC
CGCGCACCTGGTGCATGACCCGCAAGCCCGGTGCCTGAACGCGTTAAGTCGACAATCAACCTCTGGATTA
CAAAATTTGTGAAAGATTGACTGGTATTCTTAACTATGTTGCTCCTTTTACGCTATGTGGATACGCTGCT
TTAATGCCTTTGTATCATGCTATTGCTTCCCGTATGGCTTTCATTTTCTCCTCCTTGTATAAATCCTGGT
TGCTGTCTCTTTATGAGGAGTTGTGGCCCGTTGTCAGGCAACGTGGCGTGGTGTGCACTGTGTTTGCTGA
CGCAACCCCCACTGGTTGGGGCATTGCCACCACCTGTCAGCTCCTTTCCGGGACTTTCGCTTTCCCCCTC
CCTATTGCCACGGCGGAACTCATCGCCGCCTGCCTTGCCCGCTGCTGGACAGGGGCTCGGCTGTTGGGCA
CTGACAATTCCGTGGTGTTGTCGGGGAAATCATCGTCCTTTCCTTGGCTGCTCGCCTGTGTTGCCACCTG
GATTCTGCGCGGGACGTCCTTCTGCTACGTCCCTTCGGCCCTCAATCCAGCGGACCTTCCTTCCCGCGGC
CTGCTGCCGGCTCTGCGGCCTCTTCCGCGTCTTCGCCTTCGCCCTCAGACGAGTCGGATCTCCCTTTGGG
CCGCCTCCCCGCGTCGACTTTAAGACCAATGACTTACAAGGCAGCTGTAGATCTTAGCCACTTTTTAAAA
GAAAAGGGGGGACTGGAAGGGCTAATTCACTCCCAACGAAGACAAGATCTGCTTTTTGCTTGTACTGGGT
CTCTCTGGTTAGACCAGATCTGAGCCTGGGAGCTCTCTGGCTAACTAGGGAACCCACTGCTTAAGCCTCA
ATAAAGCTTGCCTTGAGTGCTTCAAGTAGTGTGTGCCCGTCTGTTGTGTGACTCTGGTAACTAGAGATCC
CTCAGACCCTTTTAGTCAGTGTGGAAAATCTCTAGCAGGGCCCGTTTAAACCCGCTGATCAGCCTCGACT
GTGCCTTCTAGTTGCCAGCCATCTGTTGTTTGCCCCTCCCCCGTGCCTTCCTTGACCCTGGAAGGTGCCA
CTCCCACTGTCCTTTCCTAATAAAATGAGGAAATTGCATCGCATTGTCTGAGTAGGTGTCATTCTATTCT
GGGGGGTGGGGTGGGGCAGGACAGCAAGGGGGAGGATTGGGAAGACAATAGCAGGCATGCTGGGGATGCG
GTGGGCTCTATGGCTTCTGAGGCGGAAAGAACCAGCTGGGGCTCTAGGGGGTATCCCC
[124 nt withheld, positions 9299-9422]
C
[91 nt withheld, positions 9424-9514]
A
[49 nt withheld, positions 9516-9564]
CCTTTGACGTTGGAGTCCACGTTCTTT
[37 nt withheld, positions 9592-9628]
ACCCTATCTCGGTCTATTCTTTTGATTTATAAGGGATTTTGCCGATTTCGGCCTATTGGTTAAAAAATGA
GCTGATTTAACAAAAATTTAACGCGAATTAATTCTGTGGAATGTGTGTCAGTTAGGGTGTGGAAAGTCCC
CAGGCTCCCCAGCAGGCAGAAGTATGCAAAGCATGCATCTCAATTAGTCAGCAACCAGGTGTGGAAAGTC
CCCAGGCTCCCCAGCAGGCAGAAGTATGCAAAGCATGCATCTCAATTAGTCAGCAACCATAGTCCCGCCC
CTAACTCCGCCCATCCCGCCCCTAACTCCGCCCAGTTCCGCCCATTCTCCGCCCCATGGCTGACTAATTT
TTTTTATTTATGCAGAGGCCGAGGCCGCCTCTGCCTCTGAGCTATTCCAGAAGTAGTGAGGAGGCTTTTT
TGGAGGCCTAGGCTTTTGCAAAAAGCTCCCGGGAGCTTGTATATCCATTTTCGGATCTGATCAGCACGTG
TTGACAATTAATCATCGGCATAGTATATCGGCATAGTATAATACGACAAGGTGAGGAACTAAACCATGGC
CAAGTTGACCAGTGCCGTTCCGGTGCTCACCGCGCGCGACGTCGCCGGAGCGGTCGAGTTCTGGACCGAC
CGGCTCGGGTTCTCCCGGGACTTCGTGGAGGACGACTTCGCCGGTGTGGTCCGGGACGACGTGACCCTGT
TCATCAGCGCGGTCCAGGACCAGGTGGTGCCGGACAACACCCTGGCCTGGGTGTGGGTGCGCGGCCTGGA
CGAGCTGTACGCCGAGTGGTCGGAGGTCGTGTCCACGAACTTCCGGGACGCCTCCGGGCCGGCCATGACC
GAGATCGGCGAGCAGCCGTGGGGGCGGGAGTTCGCCCTGCGCGACCCGGCCGGCAACTGCGTGCACTTCG
TGGCCGAGGAGCAGGACTGACACGTGCTACGAGATTTCGATTCCACCGCCGCCTTCTATGAAAGGTTGGG
CTTCGGAATCGTTTTCCGGGACGCCGGCTGGATGATCCTCCAGCGCGGGGATCTCATGCTGGAGTTCTTC
GCCCACCCCAACTTGTTTATTGCAGCTTATAATGGTTACAAATAAAGCAATAGCATCACAAATTTCACAA
ATAAAGCATTTTTTTCACTGCATTCTAGTTGTGGTTTGTCCAAACTCATCAATGTATCTTATCATGTCTG
TATACCGTCGACCTCTAGCTAGAGCTTGGCGTAATCATGGTCATAGCTGTTTCCTGTGTGAAATTGTTAT
CCGCTCACAATTCCACACAACATACGAGCCGGAAGCATAAAGTGTAAAGCCTGGGGTGCCTAATGAGTGA
GCTAACTCACATTAATTGCGTTGCGCTCACTGCCCGCTTTCCAGTCGGGAAACCTGTCGTGCCAGCTGCA
TTAATGAATCGGCCAACGCGCGGGGAGAGGCGGTTTGCGTATTGGGCGCTCTTCCGCTTCCTCGCTCACT
GACTCGCTGCGCTCGGTCGTTCGGCTGCGGCGAGCGGTATCAGCTCACTCAAAGGCGGTAATACGGTTAT
CCACAGAATCAGGGGATAACGCAGGAAAGAACATGTGAGCAAAAGGCCAGCAAAAGGCCAGGAACCGTAA
AAAGGCCGCGTTGCTGGCGTTTTTCCATAGGCTCCGCCCCCCTGACGAGCATCACAAAAATCGACGCTCA
AGTCAGAGGTGGCGAAACCCGACAGGACTATAAAGATACCAGGCGTTTCCCCCTGGAAGCTCCCTCGTGC
GCTCTCCTGTTCCGACCCTGCCGCTTACCGGATACCTGTCCGCCTTTCTCCCTTCGGGAAGCGTGGCGCT
TTCTCATAGCTCACGCTGTAGGTATCTCAGTTCGGTGTAGGTCGTTCGCTCCAAGCTGGGCTGTGTGCAC
GAACCCCCCGTTCAGCCCGACCGCTGCGCCTTATCCGGTAACTATCGTCTTGAGTCCAACCCGGTAAGAC
ACGACTTATCGCCACTGGCAGCAGCCACTGGTAACAGGATTAGCAGAGCGAGGTATGTAGGCGGTGCTAC
AGAGTTCTTGAAGTGGTGGCCTAACTACGGCTACACTAGAAGAACAGTATTTGGTATCTGCGCTCTGCTG
AAGCCAGTTACCTTCGGAAAAAGAGTTGGTAGCTCTTGATCCGGCAAACAAACCACCGCTGGTAGCGGTG
GTTTTTTTGTTTGCAAGCAGCAGATTACGCGCAGAAAAAAAGGATCTCAAGAAGATCCTTTGATCTTTTC
TACGGGGTCTGACGCTCAGTGGAACGAAAACTCACGTTAAGGGATTTTGGTCATGAGATTATCAAAAAGG
ATCTTCACCTAGATCCTTTTAAATTAAAAATGAAGTTTTAAATCAATCTAAAGTATATATGAGTAAACTT
GGTCTGACAGTTACCAATGCTTAATCAGTGAGGCACCTATCTCAGCGATCTGTCTATTTCGTTCATCCAT
AGTTGCCTGACTCCCCGTCGTGTAGATAACTACGATACGGGAGGGCTTACCATCTGGCCCCAGTGCTGCA
ATGATACCGCGAGACCCACGCTCACCGGCTCCAGATTTATCAGCAATAAACCAGCCAGCCGGAAGGGCCG
AGCGCAGAAGTGGTCCTGCAACTTTATCCGCCTCCATCCAGTCTATTAATTGTTGCCGGGAAGCTAGAGT
AAGTAGTTCGCCAGTTAATAGTTTGCGCAACGTTGTTGCCATTGCTACAGGCATCGTGGTGTCACGCTCG
TCGTTTGGTATGGCTTCATTCAGCTCCGGTTCCCAACGATCAAGGCGAGTTACATGATCCCCCATGTTGT
GCAAAAAAGCGGTTAGCTCCTTCGGTCCTCCGATCGTTGTCAGAAGTAAGTTGGCCGCAGTGTTATCACT
CATGGTTATGGCAGCACTGCATAATTCTCTTACTGTCATGCCATCCGTAAGATGCTTTTCTGTGACTGGT
GAGTACTCAACCAAGTCATTCTGAGAATAGTGTATGCGGCGACCGAGTTGCTCTTGCCCGGCGTCAATAC
GGGATAATACCGCGCCACATAGCAGAACTTTAAAAGTGCTCATCATTGGAAAACGTTCTTCGGGGCGAAA
ACTCTCAAGGATCTTACCGCTGTTGAGATCCAGTTCGATGTAACCCACTCGTGCACCCAACTGATCTTCA
GCATCTTTTACTTTCACCAGCGTTTCTGGGTGAGCAAAAACAGGAAGGCAAAATGCCGCAAAAAAGGGAA
TAAGGGCGACACGGAAATGTTGAATACTCATACTCTTCCTTTTTCAATATTATTGAAGCATTTATCAGGG
TTATTGTCTCATGAGCGGATACATATTTGAATGTATTTAGAAAAATAAACAAATAGGGGTTCCGCGCACA
TTTCCCCGAAAAGTGCCACCTGACG
Features (pLannotate 1.2.2; 33 found; start..end, strand, type, name):
     30..82      -  misc_feature   bom (fragment): basis of mobility region from pBR322
    237..616     +  enhancer       CMV enhancer: human cytomegalovirus immediate early enhancer
    617..816     +  promoter       CMV promoter: human cytomegalovirus (CMV) immediate early promoter
    834..1014    +  LTR            5' LTR (truncated): truncated 5' long terminal repeat (LTR) from HIV-1
   1061..1186    +  misc_feature   HIV-1 Ψ: packaging signal of human immunodeficiency virus type 1
   1170..1533    +  CDS            HIV-1 gag (fragment): gag protein from human immunodeficiency virus 1; gag
   1679..1912    +  misc_feature   RRE: The Rev response element (RRE) of HIV-1 allows for Rev-dependent mRNA export from the nucleus to the cytoplasm.
   2289..2389    +  CDS            Rev (fragment): human immunodeficiency virus 1 (HIV-1) Rev protein; rev; enhances nuclear export of unspliced and incompletely spliced viral mRNAs
   2439..2556    +  misc_feature   cPPT/CTS: central polypurine tract and central termination sequence of HIV-1
   2607..2847    +  promoter       U6 promoter: RNA polymerase III promoter for human U6 snRNA
   2877..2952    +  misc_RNA       gRNA scaffold: guide RNA scaffold for the Streptococcus pyogenes CRISPR/Cas9 system
   2970..2988    +  CDS            small t antigen (fragment): SV40 (simian virus 40) small t antigen
   3014..3225    +  promoter       EF-1α core promoter: core promoter for human elongation factor EF-1α
   3250..7353    +  CDS            Cas9: Cas9 (Csn1) endonuclease from the Streptococcus pyogenes Type II CRISPR/Cas system generates RNA-guided double strand breaks in DNA
   7491..8088    +  CDS            PuroR (fragment): puromycin N-acetyltransferase; pac from Streptomyces; confers resistance to puromycin
   8104..8692    +  misc_feature   WPRE: woodchuck hepatitis virus posttranscriptional regulatory element
   8743..8762    +  misc_feature   cPPT/CTS (fragment): central polypurine tract and central termination sequence of HIV-1
   8764..8997    +  LTR            3' LTR (ΔU3): self-inactivating 3' long terminal repeat (LTR) from HIV-1
   9029..9253    +  polyA_signal   bGH poly(A) signal: bovine growth hormone polyadenylation signal
   9257..9278    +  promoter       SV40 promoter (fragment): SV40 enhancer and early promoter
   9299..9727    +  rep_origin     f1 ori (sequence partly withheld): f1 bacteriophage origin of replication; arrow indicates direction of (+) strand synthesis
   9741..10070   +  promoter       SV40 promoter: SV40 enhancer and early promoter
  10118..10165   +  promoter       EM7 promoter: synthetic bacterial promoter&nbsp
  10184..10558   +  CDS            BleoR: antibiotic-binding protein; Sh ble from Streptoalloteichus hindustanus; confers resistance to bleomycin, phleomycin, and Zeocin™
  10568..10693   +  CDS            ble (fragment): BLE_KLEPN - Experimental evidence at protein level: Swiss-Prot protein existence level 1. Binding protein with a strong affinity to the bleomycin family of antibiotics. Binds to CL990; an antimitotic-antibiotic compound. From Klebsiella pneumoniae.
  10688..10809   +  polyA_signal   SV40 poly(A) signal: SV40 polyadenylation signal
  10880..10902   -  protein_bind   lac operator (fragment): The lac repressor binds to the lac operator to inhibit transcription in E. coli. This inhibition can be relieved by adding lactose or isopropyl-β-D-thiogalactopyranoside (IPTG). lac repressor encoded by lacI
  10906..10936   -  promoter       lac promoter: promoter for the E. coli lac operon
  10951..10972   -  protein_bind   CAP binding site: CAP binding activates transcription in the presence of cAMP. E. coli catabolite activator protein
  10985..11077   -  CDS            lacI (fragment): lac repressor; lacI; The lac repressor binds to the lac operator to inhibit transcription in E. coli. This inhibition can be relieved by adding lactose or isopropyl-β-D-thiogalactopyranoside (IPTG).
  11260..11848   -  rep_origin     ori: high-copy-number ColE1/pMB1/pBR322/pUC origin of replication
  12019..12879   -  CDS            AmpR: β-lactamase; bla; confers resistance to ampicillin, carbenicillin, and related antibiotics
  12880..12984   -  promoter       AmpR promoter: bla
