[The description below was written by a language model from this plasmid's Addgene catalogue record and pLannotate feature annotations shown in this document.]
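Description:
pLenti CRISPR V2 sgShmt2_1 is a lentiviral, all-in-one CRISPR/Cas9 plasmid built on the pLentiCRISPR V2 backbone (about 13 kb in total) for expressing Cas9 together with a single guide RNA directed against mouse Shmt2. It is propagated in E. coli through a high-copy ColE1/pUC-type origin with ampicillin selection (AmpR under its own promoter). The backbone also carries an f1 origin and an SV40/EM7-driven BleoR cassette located outside the viral transfer region.

The transfer cassette follows a third-generation, self-inactivating design. A CMV enhancer/promoter fused to a truncated HIV-1 5' LTR drives genomic RNA production in packaging cells. It is followed by the Ψ packaging signal, a gag fragment, the RRE for Rev-dependent nuclear export, and the cPPT/CTS. The cassette ends with a WPRE to boost transcript expression and a ΔU3 3' LTR, with a bGH polyadenylation signal downstream.

Within this frame, a human U6 Pol III promoter transcribes the 20-nt guide, which sits between the promoter and the S. pyogenes gRNA scaffold. An EF-1α core promoter drives S. pyogenes Cas9, followed by a puromycin N-acetyltransferase coding sequence that allows puromycin selection of transduced mammalian cells. The linker between Cas9 and PuroR is not annotated in the feature table.

The construct is intended for Cas9-mediated disruption of Shmt2 in mouse cells and was deposited with a study of SHMT2-dependent serine catabolism and mitochondrial translation. The catalogue's Entrez gene link points to Shmt1, whereas the plasmid name, purpose and insert name all specify Shmt2.
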