Addgene plasmid #106314: pLenti CRISPR V2 sgShmt2_1
Purpose: Express Cas9 and sgRNA targeting mShmt2
Depositing lab: Richard Possemato. Depositing organization: NYU Grossman School of Medicine. Publication: Serine Catabolism by SHMT2 Is Required for Proper Mitochondrial Translation Initiation and Maintenance of Formylmethionyl-tRNAs. Minton DR, Nam M, McLaughlin DJ, Shin J, Bayraktar EC, Alvarez SW, Sviderskiy VO, Papagiannakopoulos T, Sabatini DM, Birsoy K, Possemato R. Mol Cell. 2018 Feb 15;69(4):610-621.e5. doi: 10.1016/j.molcel.2018.01.024. PubMed 29452640.
Backbone
  Vector backbone: pLENTICRISPR V2
  Backbone size w/o insert (bp): 13000
  Vector type: Mammalian Expression, Lentiviral, CRISPR
  Selectable markers: Puromycin
Growth in bacteria
  Bacterial resistance: Ampicillin, 100 μg/mL
  Growth temperature: 37°C
  Growth strain: NEB Stable
  Copy number: High Copy
Gene/Insert
  Gene/Insert name: sgRNA targeting SHMT2
  gRNA/shRNA sequence: AGTGGTCCGAAGCAAAGAGA
  Species: M. musculus (mouse)
  Entrez Gene: Shmt1 (a.k.a. AI324848, AI385541, C81125, Shmt, mshmt, mshmt1, mshmt2)
Terms and licenses: Academic/Nonprofit Terms; Industry Terms: Not Available to Industry
How to cite: pLenti CRISPR V2 sgShmt2_1 was a gift from Richard Possemato (Addgene plasmid # 106314 ; http://n2t.net/addgene:106314 ; RRID:Addgene_106314)
